Addgene plasmid #91246: pl-Synapsin-YFP-NaVII-III
Purpose: Expresses YFP-NaVII-III from the Synapsin promoter, for neuron-specific and activity-independent live label of the Axon Initial Segment (AIS)
Depositing lab: Matthew Grubb. Depositing organization: King's College London. Publication: Evaluating Tools for Live Imaging of Structural Plasticity at the Axon Initial Segment. Dumitrescu AS, Evans MD, Grubb MS. Front Cell Neurosci. 2016 Nov 23;10:268. eCollection 2016. 10.3389/fncel.2016.00268 PubMed 27932952.
Backbone
  Vector backbone: pLenti-Synapsin-hChR2(H134R)-EYFP-WPRE
  Backbone manufacturer: Addgene plasmid 20945
  Backbone size w/o insert (bp): 10093
  Vector type: Mammalian Expression, Lentiviral
Growth in bacteria
  Bacterial resistance: Ampicillin, 100 μg/mL
  Growth temperature: 37°C
  Growth strain: NEB Stable
  Copy number: High Copy
Gene/Insert
  Gene/Insert name: Nav1.2 (alt names: sodium channel subunit Nav1.2; sodium channel, voltage-gated)
  Species: R. norvegicus (rat)
  Insert size (bp): 684
  Mutation: The insert codes only for the intracellular loop between transmembrane domains II and III
  Entrez Gene: Scn2a (a.k.a. NachII, Nav1.2, RII/RIIA, RNSCPIIR, SCN, Scn2a1, Scn2a2, ScpII)
  Tag / fusion protein: YFP (N terminal on backbone)
Resource information
  A portion of this plasmid was derived from a plasmid made by: The backbone was constructed by Karl Deisseroth at Stanford and is available at Addgene.
Terms and licenses: Academic/Nonprofit Terms; Industry Terms: Not Available to Industry
Depositor comments: Please see the linked article - Dumitrescu et al. (2016) - for full details of the cloning procedure used to generate this consruct
How to cite: pl-Synapsin-YFP-NaVII-III was a gift from Matthew Grubb (Addgene plasmid # 91246 ; http://n2t.net/addgene:91246 ; RRID:Addgene_91246)
