[The description below was written by a language model from this plasmid's Addgene catalogue record and the feature table of its GenBank file.]
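Description:
pl-Synapsin-YFP-NaVII-III is a 9.8 kb HIV-1-based lentiviral transfer plasmid for neuron-specific expression in mammalian cells, built on the pLenti-Synapsin-hChR2(H134R)-EYFP-WPRE backbone. It is maintained in E. coli through a high-copy ColE1/pUC origin with ampicillin selection. An f1 origin is also present. Outside the viral genome, an SV40 promoter/origin and a bacterial EM7 promoter drive a BleoR (Zeocin resistance) cassette ending in an SV40 poly(A) signal. A CMV enhancer/promoter sits directly upstream of a truncated 5' LTR and drives transcription of the viral genomic RNA in packaging cells. That RNA carries the Psi packaging signal, the Rev response element for nuclear export, and the cPPT/CTS. A second truncated LTR followed by a bGH poly(A) signal closes the viral unit.

The payload lies between the cPPT and the WPRE. The human synapsin I promoter, followed by a Kozak consensus, drives EYFP fused at its C terminus to a 684 bp fragment of rat Nav1.2 (Scn2a) that encodes only the intracellular loop between transmembrane domains II and III. This loop segment is not annotated in the feature table, but the unannotated stretch between the EYFP coding sequence and the WPRE is large enough to hold it. The WPRE boosts transcript stability and expression.

According to the record, the fusion gives a neuron-specific, activity-independent live label of the axon initial segment. The associated study evaluated tools for live imaging of structural plasticity at this compartment. The construct can be used by direct transfection or packaged into lentivirus with helper plasmids supplied in trans.
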