LOCUS       Exported 9843 bp ds-DNA circular SYN 12-MAY-2021
DEFINITION  Expresses YFP-NaVII-III from the Synapsin promoter, for
            neuron-specific and activity-independent live label of the Axon
            Initial Segment (AIS).
ACCESSION   .
VERSION     .
KEYWORDS    pl-Synapsin-YFP-NaVII-III
SOURCE      synthetic DNA construct
  ORGANISM  synthetic DNA construct
REFERENCE   1 (bases 1 to 9843)
  AUTHORS   Dumitrescu AS, Evans MD, Grubb MS
  TITLE     Evaluating Tools for Live Imaging of Structural Plasticity at the
            Axon Initial Segment.
  JOURNAL   Front Cell Neurosci. 2016 Nov 23;10:268. eCollection 2016.
  PUBMED    27932952
REFERENCE   2 (bases 1 to 9843)
  AUTHORS   .
  TITLE     Direct Submission
  JOURNAL   Exported May 12, 2021 from SnapGene Server 1.1.58
            http://www.snapgene.com
FEATURES             Location/Qualifiers
     source          1..9843
                     /organism="synthetic DNA construct"
                     /mol_type="other DNA"
     primer_bind     complement(47..66)
                     /label=pRS-marker
                     /note="pRS vectors, use to sequence yeast selectable
                     marker"
     enhancer        238..617
                     /label=CMV enhancer
                     /note="human cytomegalovirus immediate early enhancer"
     promoter        619..817
                     /label=CMV promoter
                     /note="human cytomegalovirus (CMV) immediate early
                     promoter"
     primer_bind     772..792
                     /label=CMV-F
                     /note="Human CMV immediate early promoter, forward primer"
     LTR             835..1015
                     /label=5' LTR (truncated)
                     /note="truncated 5' long terminal repeat (LTR) from HIV-1"
     misc_feature    1062..1187
                     /label=HIV-1 Psi
                     /note="packaging signal of human immunodeficiency virus
                     type 1"
     misc_feature    1680..1913
                     /label=RRE
                     /note="The Rev response element (RRE) of HIV-1 allows for
                     Rev-dependent mRNA export from the nucleus to the
                     cytoplasm."
     CDS             2098..2142
                     /codon_start=1
                     /product="antigenic peptide corresponding to amino acids
                     655 to 669 of the HIV envelope protein gp41 (Lutje Hulsik
                     et al., 2013)"
                     /label=gp41 peptide
                     /note="recognized by the 2H10 single-chain llama nanobody"
                     /translation="KNEQELLELDKWASL"
     misc_feature    2440..2557
                     /label=cPPT/CTS
                     /note="central polypurine tract and central termination
                     sequence of HIV-1"
     promoter        2632..3079
                     /label=hSyn promoter
                     /note="human synapsin I promoter; confers neuron-specific
                     expression (Kugler et al., 2003)"
     regulatory      3093..3102
                     /regulatory_class="other"
                     /note="vertebrate consensus sequence for strong initiation
                     of translation (Kozak, 1987)"
     CDS             3099..3815
                     /codon_start=1
                     /product="enhanced YFP"
                     /label=EYFP
                     /note="mammalian codon-optimized"
                     /translation="MVSKGEELFTGVVPILVELDGDVNGHKFSVSGEGEGDATYGKLTL
                     KFICTTGKLPVPWPTLVTTFGYGLQCFARYPDHMKQHDFFKSAMPEGYVQERTIFFKDD
                     GNYKTRAEVKFEGDTLVNRIELKGIDFKEDGNILGHKLEYNYNSHNVYIMADKQKNGIK
                     VNFKIRHNIEDGSVQLADHYQQNTPIGDGPVLLPDNHYLSYQSALSKDPNEKRDHMVLL
                     EFVTAAGITLGMDELYK"
     primer_bind     complement(3144..3165)
                     /label=EGFP-N
                     /note="EGFP, reverse primer"
     primer_bind     complement(3405..3424)
                     /label=EXFP-R
                     /note="For distinguishing EGFP variants, reverse primer"
     primer_bind     3752..3773
                     /label=EGFP-C
                     /note="EGFP, forward primer"
     misc_feature    4535..5123
                     /label=WPRE
                     /note="woodchuck hepatitis virus posttranscriptional
                     regulatory element"
     primer_bind     complement(4588..4608)
                     /label=WPRE-R
                     /note="WPRE, reverse primer"
     CDS             complement(5006..5017)
                     /codon_start=1
                     /product="Factor Xa recognition and cleavage site"
                     /label=Factor Xa site
                     /translation="IEGR"
     primer_bind     complement(5126..5142)
                     /label=KS primer
                     /note="common sequencing primer, one of multiple similar
                     variants"
     primer_bind     complement(5127..5143)
                     /label=pBluescriptKS
                     /note="For pBluescript vector"
     LTR             5648..5828
                     /label=5' LTR (truncated)
                     /note="truncated 5' long terminal repeat (LTR) from HIV-1"
     primer_bind     complement(5854..5871)
                     /label=BGH-rev
                     /note="Bovine growth hormone terminator, reverse primer.
                     Also called BGH reverse"
     polyA_signal    5860..6084
                     /label=bGH poly(A) signal
                     /note="bovine growth hormone polyadenylation signal"
     rep_origin      6130..6558
                     /direction=RIGHT
                     /label=f1 ori
                     /note="f1 bacteriophage origin of replication; arrow
                     indicates direction of (+) strand synthesis"
     primer_bind     complement(6217..6236)
                     /label=F1ori-R
                     /note="F1 origin, reverse primer"
     primer_bind     6427..6448
                     /label=F1ori-F
                     /note="F1 origin, forward primer"
     primer_bind     complement(6567..6587)
                     /label=pBABE 3'
                     /note="SV40 enhancer, reverse primer for pBABE vectors"
     promoter        6572..6901
                     /label=SV40 promoter
                     /note="SV40 enhancer and early promoter"
     rep_origin      6752..6887
                     /label=SV40 ori
                     /note="SV40 origin of replication"
     primer_bind     6814..6833
                     /label=SV40pro-F
                     /note="SV40 promoter/origin, forward primer"
     promoter        6949..6996
                     /label=EM7 promoter
                     /note="synthetic bacterial promoter "
     CDS             7015..7389
                     /codon_start=1
                     /gene="Sh ble from Streptoalloteichus hindustanus"
                     /product="antibiotic-binding protein"
                     /label=BleoR
                     /note="confers resistance to bleomycin, phleomycin, and
                     Zeocin(TM)"
                     /translation="MAKLTSAVPVLTARDVAGAVEFWTDRLGFSRDFVEDDFAGVVRDD
                     VTLFISAVQDQVVPDNTLAWVWVRGLDELYAEWSEVVSTNFRDASGPAMTEIGEQPWGR
                     EFALRDPAGNCVHFVAEEQD"
     polyA_signal    7519..7640
                     /label=SV40 poly(A) signal
                     /note="SV40 polyadenylation signal"
     primer_bind     complement(7556..7575)
                     /label=SV40pA-R
                     /note="SV40 polyA, reverse primer"
     primer_bind     7610..7629
                     /label=EBV-rev
                     /note="SV40 polyA terminator, reverse primer"
     primer_bind     complement(7689..7705)
                     /label=M13 rev
                     /note="common sequencing primer, one of multiple similar
                     variants"
     primer_bind     complement(7689..7705)
                     /label=M13 Reverse
                     /note="In lacZ gene. Also called M13-rev"
     primer_bind     complement(7702..7724)
                     /label=M13/pUC Reverse
                     /note="In lacZ gene"
     protein_bind    7713..7729
                     /label=lac operator
                     /bound_moiety="lac repressor encoded by lacI"
                     /note="The lac repressor binds to the lac operator to
                     inhibit transcription in E. coli. This inhibition can be
                     relieved by adding lactose or
                     isopropyl-beta-D-thiogalactopyranoside (IPTG)."
     promoter        complement(7737..7767)
                     /label=lac promoter
                     /note="promoter for the E. coli lac operon"
     protein_bind    7782..7803
                     /label=CAP binding site
                     /bound_moiety="E. coli catabolite activator protein"
                     /note="CAP binding activates transcription in the presence
                     of cAMP."
     primer_bind     complement(7920..7937)
                     /label=L4440
                     /note="L4440 vector, forward primer"
     rep_origin      complement(8091..8679)
                     /direction=LEFT
                     /label=ori
                     /note="high-copy-number ColE1/pMB1/pBR322/pUC origin of
                     replication"
     primer_bind     complement(8171..8190)
                     /label=pBR322ori-F
                     /note="pBR322 origin, forward primer"
     CDS             complement(8850..9710)
                     /codon_start=1
                     /gene="bla"
                     /product="beta-lactamase"
                     /label=AmpR
                     /note="confers resistance to ampicillin, carbenicillin, and
                     related antibiotics"
                     /translation="MSIQHFRVALIPFFAAFCLPVFAHPETLVKVKDAEDQLGARVGYI
                     ELDLNSGKILESFRPEERFPMMSTFKVLLCGAVLSRIDAGQEQLGRRIHYSQNDLVEYS
                     PVTEKHLTDGMTVRELCSAAITMSDNTAANLLLTTIGGPKELTAFLHNMGDHVTRLDRW
                     EPELNEAIPNDERDTTMPVAMATTLRKLLTGELLTLASRQQLIDWMEADKVAGPLLRSA
                     LPAGWFIADKSGAGERGSRGIIAALGPDGKPSRIVVIYTTGSQATMDERNRQIAEIGAS
                     LIKHW"
     primer_bind     9473..9492
                     /label=Amp-R
                     /note="Ampicillin resistance gene, reverse primer"
     promoter        complement(9711..9815)
                     /gene="bla"
                     /label=AmpR promoter
ORIGIN
        1 gtcgacggat cgggagatct cccgatcccc tatggtgcac tctcagtaca atctgctctg
       61 atgccgcata gttaagccag tatctgctcc ctgcttgtgt gttggaggtc gctgagtagt
      121 gcgcgagcaa aatttaagct acaacaaggc aaggcttgac cgacaattgc atgaagaatc
      181 tgcttagggt taggcgtttt gcgctgcttc gcgatgtacg ggccagatat acgcgttgac
      241 attgattatt gactagttat taatagtaat caattacggg gtcattagtt catagcccat
      301 atatggagtt ccgcgttaca taacttacgg taaatggccc gcctggctga ccgcccaacg
      361 acccccgccc attgacgtca ataatgacgt atgttcccat agtaacgcca atagggactt
      421 tccattgacg tcaatgggtg gagtatttac ggtaaactgc ccacttggca gtacatcaag
      481 tgtatcatat gccaagtacg ccccctattg acgtcaatga cggtaaatgg cccgcctggc
      541 attatgccca gtacatgacc ttatgggact ttcctacttg gcagtacatc tacgtattag
      601 tcatcgctat taccatggtg atgcggtttt ggcagtacat caatgggcgt ggatagcggt
      661 ttgactcacg gggatttcca agtctccacc ccattgacgt caatgggagt ttgttttggc
      721 accaaaatca acgggacttt ccaaaatgtc gtaacaactc cgccccattg acgcaaatgg
      781 gcggtaggcg tgtacggtgg gaggtctata taagcagcgc gttttgcctg tactgggtct
      841 ctctggttag accagatctg agcctgggag ctctctggct aactagggaa cccactgctt
      901 aagcctcaat aaagcttgcc ttgagtgctt caagtagtgt gtgcccgtct gttgtgtgac
      961 tctggtaact agagatccct cagacccttt tagtcagtgt ggaaaatctc tagcagtggc
     1021 gcccgaacag ggacttgaaa gcgaaaggga aaccagagga gctctctcga cgcaggactc
     1081 ggcttgctga agcgcgcacg gcaagaggcg aggggcggcg actggtgagt acgccaaaaa
     1141 ttttgactag cggaggctag aaggagagag atgggtgcga gagcgtcagt attaagcggg
     1201 ggagaattag atcgcgatgg gaaaaaattc ggttaaggcc agggggaaag aaaaaatata
     1261 aattaaaaca tatagtatgg gcaagcaggg agctagaacg attcgcagtt aatcctggcc
     1321 tgttagaaac atcagaaggc tgtagacaaa tactgggaca gctacaacca tcccttcaga
     1381 caggatcaga agaacttaga tcattatata atacagtagc aaccctctat tgtgtgcatc
     1441 aaaggataga gataaaagac accaaggaag ctttagacaa gatagaggaa gagcaaaaca
     1501 aaagtaagac caccgcacag caagcggccg ctgatcttca gacctggagg aggagatatg
     1561 agggacaatt ggagaagtga attatataaa tataaagtag taaaaattga accattagga
     1621 gtagcaccca ccaaggcaaa gagaagagtg gtgcagagag aaaaaagagc agtgggaata
     1681 ggagctttgt tccttgggtt cttgggagca gcaggaagca ctatgggcgc agcgtcaatg
     1741 acgctgacgg tacaggccag acaattattg tctggtatag tgcagcagca gaacaatttg
     1801 ctgagggcta ttgaggcgca acagcatctg ttgcaactca cagtctgggg catcaagcag
     1861 ctccaggcaa gaatcctggc tgtggaaaga tacctaaagg atcaacagct cctggggatt
     1921 tggggttgct ctggaaaact catttgcacc actgctgtgc cttggaatgc tagttggagt
     1981 aataaatctc tggaacagat ttggaatcac acgacctgga tggagtggga cagagaaatt
     2041 aacaattaca caagcttaat acactcctta attgaagaat cgcaaaacca gcaagaaaag
     2101 aatgaacaag aattattgga attagataaa tgggcaagtt tgtggaattg gtttaacata
     2161 acaaattggc tgtggtatat aaaattattc ataatgatag taggaggctt ggtaggttta
     2221 agaatagttt ttgctgtact ttctatagtg aatagagtta ggcagggata ttcaccatta
     2281 tcgtttcaga cccacctccc aaccccgagg ggacccgaca ggcccgaagg aatagaagaa
     2341 gaaggtggag agagagacag agacagatcc attcgattag tgaacggatc ggcactgcgt
     2401 gcgccaattc tgcagacaaa tggcagtatt catccacaat tttaaaagaa aaggggggat
     2461 tggggggtac agtgcagggg aaagaatagt agacataata gcaacagaca tacaaactaa
     2521 agaattacaa aaacaaatta caaaaattca aaattttcgg gtttattaca gggacagcag
     2581 agatccagtt tggttaatta agtgtctaga ctgcagaggg ccctgcgtat gagtgcaagt
     2641 gggttttagg accaggatga ggcggggtgg gggtgcctac ctgacgaccg accccgaccc
     2701 actggacaag cacccaaccc ccattcccca aattgcgcat cccctatcag agagggggag
     2761 gggaaacagg atgcggcgag gcgcgtgcgc actgccagct tcagcaccgc ggacagtgcc
     2821 ttcgcccccg cctggcggcg cgcgccaccg ccgcctcagc actgaaggcg cgctgacgtc
     2881 actcgccggt cccccgcaaa ctccccttcc cggccacctt ggtcgcgtcc gcgccgccgc
     2941 cggcccagcc ggaccgcacc acgcgaggcg cgagataggg gggcacgggc gcgaccatct
     3001 gcgctgcggc gccggcgact cagcgctgcc tcagtctgcg gtgggcagcg gaggagtcgt
     3061 gtcgtgcctg agagcgcagt cgagaaaccg gtgccaccat ggtgagcaag ggcgaggagc
     3121 tgttcaccgg ggtggtgccc atcctggtcg agctggacgg cgacgtaaac ggccacaagt
     3181 tcagcgtgtc cggcgagggc gagggcgatg ccacctacgg caagctgacc ctgaagttca
     3241 tctgcaccac cggcaagctg cccgtgccct ggcccaccct cgtgaccacc ttcggctacg
     3301 gcctgcagtg cttcgcccgc taccccgacc acatgaagca gcacgacttc ttcaagtccg
     3361 ccatgcccga aggctacgtc caggagcgca ccatcttctt caaggacgac ggcaactaca
     3421 agacccgcgc cgaggtgaag ttcgagggtg acaccctggt gaaccgcatc gagctgaagg
     3481 gcatcgactt caaggaggac ggcaacatcc tggggcacaa gctggagtac aactacaaca
     3541 gccacaacgt ctatatcatg gccgacaagc agaagaacgg catcaaggtg aacttcaaga
     3601 tccgccacaa catcgaggac ggcagcgtgc agctcgccga ccactaccag cagaacaccc
     3661 ccatcggcga cggccccgtg ctgctgcccg acaaccacta cctgagctac cagtccgccc
     3721 tgagcaaaga ccccaacgag aagcgcgatc acatggtcct gctggagttc gtgaccgccg
     3781 ccgggatcac tctcggcatg gacgagctgt acaagagttc tttcagctca gacaacctgg
     3841 ctgccacaga tgacgataac gaaatgaaca acctccagat agccgtggga aggatgcaga
     3901 agggaattga ttttgttaaa aggaagatac gtgaattcat tcagaaagcc tttgtcagaa
     3961 agcagaaagc tttagatgaa atcaaaccgc tggaagatct gaataacaag aaagacagtt
     4021 gtatctccaa ccacacgacc atagaaatag gcaaggacct caattacctc aaagatggaa
     4081 acgggacgac cagtggcata ggcagcagtg tggagaagta tgtggtagat gagagtgatt
     4141 acatgtcgtt cataaacaac cccagcctca ccgtgactgt gcccatcgcc cttggagagt
     4201 ctgactttga aaacttaaac acggaagaat tcagtagtga gtcagatatg gaagaaagca
     4261 aggagaaatt gaatgcaact agctcatctg agggcagtac ggttgatata ggcgctccgg
     4321 cagagggaga gcagccagag gccgaaccgg aagaatcgct tgaaccggaa gcgtgtttca
     4381 cagaagactg tgtgagaaag ttcaagtgtt gtcagataag catagaagag ggcaaaggca
     4441 agctctggtg gaacttgagg aaaacgtgct acaagataag ctagctgtac aagtaagaat
     4501 tcgaaagggc gaattcgata tcaagcttat cgataatcaa cctctggatt acaaaatttg
     4561 tgaaagattg actggtattc ttaactatgt tgctcctttt acgctatgtg gatacgctgc
     4621 tttaatgcct ttgtatcatg ctattgcttc ccgtatggct ttcattttct cctccttgta
     4681 taaatcctgg ttgctgtctc tttatgagga gttgtggccc gttgtcaggc aacgtggcgt
     4741 ggtgtgcact gtgtttgctg acgcaacccc cactggttgg ggcattgcca ccacctgtca
     4801 gctcctttcc ggaactttcg ctttccccct ccctattgcc acggcggaac tcatcgccgc
     4861 ctgccttgcc cgctgctgga caggggctcg gctgttgggc actgacaatt ccgtggtgtt
     4921 gtcggggaaa tcatcgtcct ttccttggct gctcgcctat gttgccacct ggattctgcg
     4981 cgggacgtcc ttctgctacg tcccttcggc cctcaatcca gcggaccttc cttcccgcgg
     5041 cctgctgccg gctctgcggc ctcttccgcg tcttcgcctt cgccctcaga cgagtcggat
     5101 ctccctttgg gccgcctccc cgcatcgata ccgtcgacct cgagacctag aaaaacatgg
     5161 agcaatcaca agtagcaata cagcagctac caatgctgat tgtgcctggc tagaagcaca
     5221 agaggaggag gaggtgggtt ttccagtcac acctcaggta cctttaagac caatgactta
     5281 caaggcagct gtagatctta gccacttttt aaaagaaaag gggggactgg aagggctaat
     5341 tcactcccaa cgaagacaag atatccttga tctgtggatc taccacacac aaggctactt
     5401 ccctgattgg cagaactaca caccagggcc agggatcaga tatccactga cctttggatg
     5461 gtgctacaag ctagtaccag ttgagcaaga gaaggtagaa gaagccaatg aaggagagaa
     5521 cacccgcttg ttacaccctg tgagcctgca tgggatggat gacccggaga gagaagtatt
     5581 agagtggagg tttgacagcc gcctagcatt tcatcacatg gcccgagagc tgcatccgga
     5641 ctgtactggg tctctctggt tagaccagat ctgagcctgg gagctctctg gctaactagg
     5701 gaacccactg cttaagcctc aataaagctt gccttgagtg cttcaagtag tgtgtgcccg
     5761 tctgttgtgt gactctggta actagagatc cctcagaccc ttttagtcag tgtggaaaat
     5821 ctctagcagg gcccgtttaa acccgctgat cagcctcgac tgtgccttct agttgccagc
     5881 catctgttgt ttgcccctcc cccgtgcctt ccttgaccct ggaaggtgcc actcccactg
     5941 tcctttccta ataaaatgag gaaattgcat cgcattgtct gagtaggtgt cattctattc
     6001 tggggggtgg ggtggggcag gacagcaagg gggaggattg ggaagacaat agcaggcatg
     6061 ctggggatgc ggtgggctct atggcttctg aggcggaaag aaccagctgg ggctctaggg
     6121 ggtatccccn nnnnnnnnnn nnnnnnnnnn nnnnnnnnnn nnnnnnnnnn nnnnnnnnnn
     6181 nnnnnnnnnn nnnnnnnnnn nnnnnnnnnn nnnnnnnnnn nnnnnnnnnn nnnnnnnnnn
     6241 nnnnnnnnnn nnncnnnnnn nnnnnnnnnn nnnnnnnnnn nnnnnnnnnn nnnnnnnnnn
     6301 nnnnnnnnnn nnnnnnnnnn nnnnnnnnnn nnnnnnnnnn nnnnnannnn nnnnnnnnnn
     6361 nnnnnnnnnn nnnnnnnnnn nnnnnnnnnn nnnnnccttt gacgttggag tccacgttct
     6421 ttaatagtgg actcttgttc caaactggaa caacactcaa ccctatctcg gtctattctt
     6481 ttgatttata agggattttg ccgatttcgg cctattggtt aaaaaatgag ctgatttaac
     6541 aaaaatttaa cgcgaattaa ttctgtggaa tgtgtgtcag ttagggtgtg gaaagtcccc
     6601 aggctcccca gcaggcagaa gtatgcaaag catgcatctc aattagtcag caaccaggtg
     6661 tggaaagtcc ccaggctccc cagcaggcag aagtatgcaa agcatgcatc tcaattagtc
     6721 agcaaccata gtcccgcccc taactccgcc catcccgccc ctaactccgc ccagttccgc
     6781 ccattctccg ccccatggct gactaatttt ttttatttat gcagaggccg aggccgcctc
     6841 tgcctctgag ctattccaga agtagtgagg aggctttttt ggaggcctag gcttttgcaa
     6901 aaagctcccg ggagcttgta tatccatttt cggatctgat cagcacgtgt tgacaattaa
     6961 tcatcggcat agtatatcgg catagtataa tacgacaagg tgaggaacta aaccatggcc
     7021 aagttgacca gtgccgttcc ggtgctcacc gcgcgcgacg tcgccggagc ggtcgagttc
     7081 tggaccgacc ggctcgggtt ctcccgggac ttcgtggagg acgacttcgc cggtgtggtc
     7141 cgggacgacg tgaccctgtt catcagcgcg gtccaggacc aggtggtgcc ggacaacacc
     7201 ctggcctggg tgtgggtgcg cggcctggac gagctgtacg ccgagtggtc ggaggtcgtg
     7261 tccacgaact tccgggacgc ctccgggccg gccatgaccg agatcggcga gcagccgtgg
     7321 gggcgggagt tcgccctgcg cgacccggcc ggcaactgcg tgcacttcgt ggccgaggag
     7381 caggactgac acgtgctacg agatttcgat tccaccgccg ccttctatga aaggttgggc
     7441 ttcggaatcg ttttccggga cgccggctgg atgatcctcc agcgcgggga tctcatgctg
     7501 gagttcttcg cccaccccaa cttgtttatt gcagcttata atggttacaa ataaagcaat
     7561 agcatcacaa atttcacaaa taaagcattt ttttcactgc attctagttg tggtttgtcc
     7621 aaactcatca atgtatctta tcatgtctgt ataccgtcga cctctagcta gagcttggcg
     7681 taatcatggt catagctgtt tcctgtgtga aattgttatc cgctcacaat tccacacaac
     7741 atacgagccg gaagcataaa gtgtaaagcc tggggtgcct aatgagtgag ctaactcaca
     7801 ttaattgcgt tgcgctcact gcccgctttc cagtcgggaa acctgtcgtg ccagctgcat
     7861 taatgaatcg gccaacgcgc ggggagaggc ggtttgcgta ttgggcgctc ttccgcttcc
     7921 tcgctcactg actcgctgcg ctcggtcgtt cggctgcggc gagcggtatc agctcactca
     7981 aaggcggtaa tacggttatc cacagaatca ggggataacg caggaaagaa catgtgagca
     8041 aaaggccagc aaaaggccag gaaccgtaaa aaggccgcgt tgctggcgtt tttccatagg
     8101 ctccgccccc ctgacgagca tcacaaaaat cgacgctcaa gtcagaggtg gcgaaacccg
     8161 acaggactat aaagatacca ggcgtttccc cctggaagct ccctcgtgcg ctctcctgtt
     8221 ccgaccctgc cgcttaccgg atacctgtcc gcctttctcc cttcgggaag cgtggcgctt
     8281 tctcatagct cacgctgtag gtatctcagt tcggtgtagg tcgttcgctc caagctgggc
     8341 tgtgtgcacg aaccccccgt tcagcccgac cgctgcgcct tatccggtaa ctatcgtctt
     8401 gagtccaacc cggtaagaca cgacttatcg ccactggcag cagccactgg taacaggatt
     8461 agcagagcga ggtatgtagg cggtgctaca gagttcttga agtggtggcc taactacggc
     8521 tacactagaa gaacagtatt tggtatctgc gctctgctga agccagttac cttcggaaaa
     8581 agagttggta gctcttgatc cggcaaacaa accaccgctg gtagcggtgg tttttttgtt
     8641 tgcaagcagc agattacgcg cagaaaaaaa ggatctcaag aagatccttt gatcttttct
     8701 acggggtctg acgctcagtg gaacgaaaac tcacgttaag ggattttggt catgagatta
     8761 tcaaaaagga tcttcaccta gatcctttta aattaaaaat gaagttttaa atcaatctaa
     8821 agtatatatg agtaaacttg gtctgacagt taccaatgct taatcagtga ggcacctatc
     8881 tcagcgatct gtctatttcg ttcatccata gttgcctgac tccccgtcgt gtagataact
     8941 acgatacggg agggcttacc atctggcccc agtgctgcaa tgataccgcg agacccacgc
     9001 tcaccggctc cagatttatc agcaataaac cagccagccg gaagggccga gcgcagaagt
     9061 ggtcctgcaa ctttatccgc ctccatccag tctattaatt gttgccggga agctagagta
     9121 agtagttcgc cagttaatag tttgcgcaac gttgttgcca ttgctacagg catcgtggtg
     9181 tcacgctcgt cgtttggtat ggcttcattc agctccggtt cccaacgatc aaggcgagtt
     9241 acatgatccc ccatgttgtg caaaaaagcg gttagctcct tcggtcctcc gatcgttgtc
     9301 agaagtaagt tggccgcagt gttatcactc atggttatgg cagcactgca taattctctt
     9361 actgtcatgc catccgtaag atgcttttct gtgactggtg agtactcaac caagtcattc
     9421 tgagaatagt gtatgcggcg accgagttgc tcttgcccgg cgtcaatacg ggataatacc
     9481 gcgccacata gcagaacttt aaaagtgctc atcattggaa aacgttcttc ggggcgaaaa
     9541 ctctcaagga tcttaccgct gttgagatcc agttcgatgt aacccactcg tgcacccaac
     9601 tgatcttcag catcttttac tttcaccagc gtttctgggt gagcaaaaac aggaaggcaa
     9661 aatgccgcaa aaaagggaat aagggcgaca cggaaatgtt gaatactcat actcttcctt
     9721 tttcaatatt attgaagcat ttatcagggt tattgtctca tgagcggata catatttgaa
     9781 tgtatttaga aaaataaaca aataggggtt ccgcgcacat ttccccgaaa agtgccacct
     9841 gac
//
